>Addgene plasmid #146609 | pAc5.1B-EGFP-DmNot3_1-246_I | depositor full sequence | sequence record 289055 | Full Sequence
CTTCAAGGAATTAATTCTATATTCTAAAAACACAAATGATACTTCTAAAAAAAATCATGAATGGCATCAA
CTCTGAATCAAATCTTTGCAGATGCACCTACTTCTCATTTCCACTGTCACATCATTTTTCCAGATCTCGC
TGCCTGTTATGTGGCCCACAAACCAAGACACGTTTTATGGCCATTAAAGCTGGCTGATCGTCGCCAAACA
CCAAATACATATCAATATGTACATTCGAGAAAGAAGCGATCAAAGAAGCGTCTTCGGGCGAGTAGGAGAA
TGCGGAGGAGAAGGAGAACGAGCTGATCTAGTATCTCTCCACAATCCAATGCCAACTGACCAACTGGCCA
TATTCGGAGCAATTTGAAGCCAATTTCCATCGCCTGGCGATCGCTCCATTCTTGGCTATATGTTTTTCAC
CGTTCCCGGGGCCATTTTCAAAGACTCGTCGGTAAGATAAGATTGTGTCACTCGCTGTCTCTCTTCATTT
GTCGAAGAATGCTGAGGAATTTCGCGATGACGTCGGCGAGTATTTTGAAGAATGAGAATAATTTGTATTT
ATACGAAAATCAGTTAGTGGAATTTTCTACAAAAACATGTTATCTATAGATAATTTTGTTGCAAAATATG
TTGACTATGACAAAGATTGTATGTATATACCTTTAATGTATTCTCATTTTCTTATGTATTTATAATGGCA
ATGATGATACTGATGATATTTTAAGATGATGCCAGACCACAGGCTGATTTCTGCGTCTTTTGCCGAACGC
AGTGCATGTGCGGTTGTTGTTTTTTGGAATAGTTTCAATTTTCGGACTGTCCGCTTTGATTTCAGTTTCT
TGGCTTATTCAAAAAGCAAAGTAAAGCCAAAAAAGCGAGATGGCAATACCAAATGCGGCAAAACGGTAGT
GGAAGGAAAGGGGTGCGGGGCAGCGGAAGGAAGGGTGGGGCGGGGCGTGGCGGGGTCTGTGGCTGGGCGC
GACGTCACCGACGTTGGAGCCACTCCTTTGACCATGTGTGCGTGTGTGTATTATTCGTGTCTCGCCACTC
GCCGGTTGTTTTTTTCTTTTTATCTCGCTCTCTCTAGCGCCATCTCGTACGCATGCTCAACGCACCGCAT
GTTGCCGTGTCCTTTATGCGTCATTTTGGCTCGAAATAGGCAATTATTTAAACAAAGATTAGTCAACGAA
AACGCTAAAATAAATAAGTCTACAATATGGTTACTTATTGCCATGTGTGTGCAGCCAACGATAGCAACAA
AAGCAACAACACAGTGGCTTTCCCTCTTTCACTTTTTGTTTGCAAGCGCGTGCGAGCAAGACGGCACGAC
CGGCAAACGCAATTACGCTGACAAAGAGCAGACGAAGTTTTGGCCGAAAAACATCAAGGCGCCTGATACG
AATGCATTTGCAATAACAATTGCGATATTTAATATTGTTTATGAAGCTGTTTGACTTCAAAACACACAAA
AAAAAAAATAAAACAAATTATTTGAAAGAGAATTAGGAATCGGACAGCTTATCGTTACGGGCTAACAGCA
CACCGAGACGAAATAGCTTACCTGACGTCACAGCCTCTGGAAGAACTGCCGCCAAGCAGAGAGAGAGAGA
AAAAGAGGGAGAGCAGCTTAGACCGCATGTGCTTGTGTGTGAGGCGTCTCTCTCTTCGTCTCCTGTTTGC
GCAAACGCATAGACTGCACTGAGAAAATCGATTACCTATTTTTTATGAATGAATATTTGCACTATTACTA
TTCAAAACTATTAAGATAGCAATCACATTCAATAGCCAAATACTATACCACCTGAGCGATGCAACGAAAT
GATCAATTTGAGCAAAAATGCTGCATATTTAGGACGGCATCATTATAGAAATGCTTCTTGCTGTGTACTT
TTCTCTCGTCTGGCAGCTGTTTCGCCGTTATTGTTAAAACCGGCTTAAGTTAGGTGTGTTTTCTACGACT
AGTGATGCCCCTACTAGAAGATGTGTGTTGCACAAATGTCCCTGAATAACCAATTTGAAGTGCAGATAGC
AGTAAACGTAAGCTAATATGAATATTATTTAACTGTAATGTTTTAATATCGCTGGACATTACTAATAAAC
CCACTATAAACACATGTACATATGTATGTTTTGGCATACAATGAGTAGTTGGGGAAAAAATGTGTAAAAG
CACCGTGACCATCACAGCATAAAGATAACCAGCTGAAGTATCGAATATGAGTAACCCCCAAATTGAATCA
CATGCCGCAACTGATAGGACCCATGGAAGTACACTCTTCATGGCGATATACAAGACACACACAAGCACGA
ACACCCAGTTGCGGAGGAAATTCTCCGTAAATGAAAACCCAATCGGCGAACAATTCATACCCATATATGG
TAAAAGTTTTGAACGCGACTTGAGAGCGGAGAGCATTGCGGCTGATAAGGTTTTAGCGCTAAGCGGGCTT
TATAAAACGGGCTGCGGGACCAGTTTTCATATCACTACCGTTTGAGTTCTTGTGCTGTGTGGATACTCCT
CCCGACACAAAGCCGCTCCATCAGCCAGCAGTCGTCTAATCCAGAGACCCCGGATCGGGGTACCAACATG
GTGAGCAAGGGCGAGGAGCTGTTCACCGGGGTGGTGCCCATCCTGGTCGAGCTGGACGGCGACGTAAACG
GCCACAAGTTCAGCGTGTCCGGCGAGGGCGAGGGCGATGCCACCTACGGCAAGCTGACCCTGAAGTTCAT
CTGCACCACCGGCAAGCTGCCCGTGCCCTGGCCCACCCTCGTGACCACCCTGACCTACGGCGTGCAGTGC
TTCAGCCGCTACCCCGACCACATGAAGCAGCACGACTTCTTCAAGTCCGCCATGCCCGAAGGCTACGTCC
AGGAGCGCACCATCTTCTTCAAGGACGACGGCAACTACAAGACCCGCGCCGAGGTGAAGTTCGAGGGCGA
CACCCTGGTGAACCGCATCGAGCTGAAGGGCATCGACTTCAAGGAGGACGGCAACATCCTGGGGCACAAG
CTGGAGTACAACTACAACAGCCACAACGTCTATATCATGGCCGACAAGCAGAAGAACGGCATCAAGGTGA
ACTTCAAGATCCGCCACAACATCGAGGACGGCAGCGTGCAGCTCGCCGACCACTACCAGCAGAACACCCC
CATCGGCGACGGCCCCGTGCTGCTGCCCGACAACCACTACCTGAGCACCCAGTCCGCCCTGAGCAAAGAC
CCCAACGAGAAGCGCGATCACATGGTCCTGCTGGAGTTCGTGACCGCCGCCGGGATCACTCTCGGCATGG
ACGAGCTGTACAAGCCAAGCTTGATGGCTGCGACGAGAAAATTGCAAGGCGAAATTGATCGATGTTTAAA
AAAGGTAGCAGAGGGCGTTGAAACGTTTGAGGATATTTGGAAAAAAGTACACAATGCGACAAACACCAAT
CAGAAGCAAAAACATCTGCAGGAGAAGTATGAGGCAGACCTCAAAAAGGAAATCAAGAAATTGCAACGAC
TTCGCGACCAAATTAAATCATGGATTGCATCAGCTGAAATTAAGGATAAGAGCTCCCTTCTTGAGAATCG
ACGTCTCATTGGAACACAAATGGAACGCTTTAAGGTGGTTGAGCGCGAGACGAAAACAAAAGCCTACTCC
ACGGAAGGCTTGGGGGCTGCACAAAAGATGGATCCTGCCCAGCGTATTAAAGACGACGCACGCAATTGGT
TAACCAGCTCAATAAGTTCCCTTCAAATACAAATTGACCAGTATGAGAGCGAGATCGAATCGTTGTTGGC
AGGTAAAAAGAAACGTTTAGATCGAGACAAGCAGGAGCGAATGGATGACCTACGAGGAAAGTTGGACCGC
CATAAGTTCCACATAACAAAGCTGGAAACTCTGCTTAGGCTGCTTGACAATGACGGCGTCGAAGCAGAGC
AGGTAAACAAGATCAAAGACGATGTCGAATACTACATTGATTCATCGCAAGAGCCGGACTTTGAGGAAAA
TGAGTTCATATACGATGATATAATTGGTCTTGATGAAGTGGAGCTAAGTGGCACGGCTACCTAAGCGGCC
GCTCGAGTCTAGAGGGCCCGCGGTTCGAAGGTAAGCCTATCCCTAACCCTCTCCTCGGTCTCGATTCTAC
GCGTACCGGTCATCATCACCATCACCATTGAGTTTAAACCCGCTGATCAGCCTCGACTGTGCCTTCTAAG
GCCTGAGCTCGCTGATCAGCCTCGATCGAGGATCCAGACATGATAAGATACATTGATGAGTTTGGACAAA
CCACAACTAGAATGCAGTGAAAAAAATGCTTTATTTGTGAAATTTGTGATGCTATTGCTTTATTTGTAAC
CATTATAAGCTGCAATAAACAAGTTAACAACAACAATTGCATTCATTTTATGTTTCAGGTTCAGGGGGAG
GTGTGGGAGGTTTTTTAAAGCAAGTAAAACCTCTACAAATGTGGTATGGCTGATTATGATCAGTCGACCG
ATGCCCTTGAGAGCCTTCAACCCAGTCAGCTCCTTCCGGTGGGCGCGGGGCATGACTATCGTCGCCGCAC
TTATGACTGTCTTCTTTATCATGCAACTCGTAGGACAGGTGCCGGCAGCGCTCTGGGTCATTTTCGGCGA
GGACCGCTTTCGCTGGAGCGCGACGATGATCGGCCTGTCGCTTGCGGTATTCGGAATCTTGCACGCCCTC
GCTCAAGCCTTCGTCACTGGTCCCGCCACCAAACGTTTCGGCGAGAAGCAGGCCATTATCGCCGGCATGG
CGGCCGACGCGCTGGGCTACGTCTTGCTGGCGTTCGCGACGCGAGGCTGGATGGCCTTCCCCATTATGAT
TCTTCTCGCTTCCGGCGGCATCGGGATGCCCGCGTTGCAGGCCATGCTGTCCAGGCAGGTAGATGACGAC
CATCAGGGACAGCTTCAAGGATCGCTCGCGGCTCTTACCAGCCAGCAAAAGGCCAGGAACCGTAAAAAGG
CCGCGTTGCTGGCGTTTTTCCATAGGCTCCGCCCCCCTGACGAGCATCACAAAAATCGACGCTCAAGTCA
GAGGTGGCGAAACCCGACAGGACTATAAAGATACCAGGCGTTTCCCCCTGGAAGCTCCCTCGTGCGCTCT
CCTGTTCCGACCCTGCCGCTTACCGGATACCTGTCCGCCTTTCTCCCTTCGGGAAGCGTGGCGCTTTCTC
AATGCTCACGCTGTAGGTATCTCAGTTCGGTGTAGGTCGTTCGCTCCAAGCTGGGCTGTGTGCACGAACC
CCCCGTTCAGCCCGACCGCTGCGCCTTATCCGGTAACTATCGTCTTGAGTCCAACCCGGTAAGACACGAC
TTATCGCCACTGGCAGCAGCCACTGGTAACAGGATTAGCAGAGCGAGGTATGTAGGCGGTGCTACAGAGT
TCTTGAAGTGGTGGCCTAACTACGGCTACACTAGAAGGACAGTATTTGGTATCTGCGCTCTGCTGAAGCC
AGTTACCTTCGGAAAAAGAGTTGGTAGCTCTTGATCCGGCAAACAAACCACCGCTGGTAGCGGTGGTTTT
TTTGTTTGCAAGCAGCAGATTACGCGCAGAAAAAAAGGATCTCAAGAAGATCCTTTGATCTTTTCTACGG
GGTCTGACGCTCAGTGGAACGAAAACTCACGTTAAGGGATTTTGGTCATGAGATTATCAAAAAGGATCTT
CACCTAGATCCTTTTAAATTAAAAATGAAGTTTTAAATCAATCTAAAGTATATATGAGTAAACTTGGTCT
GACAGTTACCAATGCTTAATCAGTGAGGCACCTATCTCAGCGATCTGTCTATTTCGTTCATCCATAGTTG
CCTGACTCCCCGTCGTGTAGATAACTACGATACGGGAGGGCTTACCATCTGGCCCCAGTGCTGCAATGAT
ACCGCGAGACCCACGCTCACCGGCTCCAGATTTATCAGCAATAAACCAGCCAGCCGGAAGGGCCGAGCGC
AGAAGTGGTCCTGCAACTTTATCCGCCTCCATCCAGTCTATTAATTGTTGCCGGGAAGCTAGAGTAAGTA
GTTCGCCAGTTAATAGTTTGCGCAACGTTGTTGCCATTGCTGCAGGCATCGTGGTGTCACGCTCGTCGTT
TGGTATGGCTTCATTCAGCTCCGGTTCCCAACGATCAAGGCGAGTTACATGATCCCCCATGTTGTGCAAA
AAAGCGGTTAGCTCCTTCGGTCCTCCGATCGTTGTCAGAAGTAAGTTGGCCGCAGTGTTATCACTCATGG
TTATGGCAGCACTGCATAATTCTCTTACTGTCATGCCATCCGTAAGATGCTTTTCTGTGACTGGTGAGTA
CTCAACCAAGTCATTCTGAGAATAGTGTATGCGGCGACCGAGTTGCTCTTGCCCGGCGTCAACACGGGAT
AATACCGCGCCACATAGCAGAACTTTAAAAGTGCTCATCATTGGAAAACGTTCTTCGGGGCGAAAACTCT
CAAGGATCTTACCGCTGTTGAGATCCAGTTCGATGTAACCCACTCGTGCACCCAACTGATCTTCAGCATC
TTTTACTTTCACCAGCGTTTCTGGGTGAGCAAAAACAGGAAGGCAAAATGCCGCAAAAAAGGGAATAAGG
GCGACACGGAAATGTTGAATACTCATACTCTTCCTTTTTCAATATTATTGAAGCATTTATCAGGGTTATT
GTCTCATGAGCGGATACATATTTGAATGTATTTAGAAAAATAAACAAATAGGGGTTCCGCGCACATTTCC
CCGAAAAGTGCCACCTGACGTCTAAGAAACCATTATTATCATGACATTAACCTATAAAAATAGGCGTATC
ACGAGGCCCTTTCGT
Features (pLannotate 1.2.2; 10 found; start..end, strand, type, name):
     56..2568    +  promoter       Ac5 promoter: Drosophila melanogaster actin 5C promoter
   2588..3304    +  CDS            EGFP: EGFP is a basic (constitutively fluorescent) green fluorescent protein published in 1996, derived from Aequorea victoria. It is reported to be a rapidly-maturing weak dimer with moderate acid sensitivity.
   3314..4012    +  CDS            Cnot3 (fragment): CNOT3_MOUSE - Also known as Not3. Experimental evidence at protein level: Swiss-Prot protein existence level 1. Component of the CCR4-NOT complex which is one of the major cellular mRNA deadenylases and is linked to various cellular processes including bulk mRNA degradation, miRNA-mediated repression, translational repression during translational initiation and general transcription regulation. Additional complex functions may be a consequence of its influence on mRNA expression. May be involved in metabolic regulation; may be involved in recruitment of the CCR4-NOT complex to deadenylation ta
   4090..4131    +  CDS            V5 tag: epitope tag from simian virus 5
   4231..4365    -  polyA_signal   SV40 poly(A) signal: SV40 polyadenylation signal
   4388..4472    -  CDS            large T antigen (fragment): large T antigen from SV40 (simian virus 40)
   4473..4943    +  CDS            TcR (fragment): tetracycline efflux protein; tet; confers resistance to tetracycline
   4987..5575    -  rep_origin     ori: high-copy-number ColE1/pMB1/pBR322/pUC origin of replication
   5746..6606    -  CDS            AmpR: β-lactamase; bla; confers resistance to ampicillin, carbenicillin, and related antibiotics
   6607..6711    -  promoter       AmpR promoter: bla
