[The description below was written by a language model from this plasmid's Addgene catalogue record and pLannotate feature annotations shown in this document.]
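Description:
pAc5.1B-EGFP-DmNot3_1-246_I is an insect-cell expression plasmid of about 6.8 kb. The catalogue lists the backbone as unknown, although the name and the annotated parts point to a pAc5.1-type vector. It is maintained in E. coli through a ColE1/pUC-family origin of replication and selected with ampicillin via the β-lactamase gene and its own promoter. The record describes it as low copy, even though the annotation tool labels the origin as a high-copy type. A fragment of a tetracycline resistance gene and a short piece of SV40 large T antigen sequence are also annotated. These appear to be non-functional backbone remnants, and no marker for selection in insect cells is annotated.

The expression cassette is driven by the Drosophila melanogaster actin 5C promoter, which gives strong constitutive transcription in fly cells. It directs an EGFP coding sequence followed closely by residues 1–246 of Drosophila Not3 (CG8426), which gives an N-terminally EGFP-tagged Not3 fragment. The annotation tool matched this insert to mouse Cnot3 by homology, but the catalogue identifies it as the fly gene. The insert carries one silent and three non-silent changes relative to the NCBI reference transcript. A V5 epitope tag lies downstream of the insert, but the record does not say whether it is in frame and translated. An SV40 polyadenylation signal follows, annotated on the reverse strand.

Not3 is a subunit of the CCR4-NOT deadenylase complex. The associated study mapped how modules of that complex assemble, so this truncation construct is probably suited to localisation or interaction and pull-down experiments in Drosophila cells using the GFP tag.
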