Addgene plasmid #146609: pAc5.1B-EGFP-DmNot3_1-246_I
Purpose: Insect Expression of DmNot3_1-246
Depositing lab: Elisa Izaurralde. Depositing organization: Max Planck Institute for Developmental Biology. Publication: NOT10 and C2orf29/NOT11 form a conserved module of the CCR4-NOT complex that docks onto the NOT1 N-terminal domain. Bawankar P, Loh B, Wohlbold L, Schmidt S, Izaurralde E. RNA Biol. 2013 Feb;10(2):228-44. doi: 10.4161/rna.23018. Epub 2013 Jan 9. PubMed 23303381.
Backbone
  Vector backbone: Unknown
  Vector type: Insect Expression
Growth in bacteria
  Bacterial resistance: Ampicillin, 100 μg/mL
  Growth temperature: 37°C
  Growth strain: DH5alpha
  Copy number: Low Copy
Gene/Insert
  Gene/Insert name: DmNot3_1-246
  Species: D. melanogaster (fly)
  Mutation: one silent and three non silent mutations compared to the sequence given by NCBI: NM_136332.2
  Entrez Gene: Not3 (a.k.a. Dmel_CG8426, CG8426, CNOT3, Dmel\CG8426, NOT3, NOT3.5, NOT3/5, l(2)NC136, not3, not3/5)
  Cloning method: Unknown
Terms and licenses: Academic/Nonprofit Terms; Industry Terms: Not Available to Industry
Depositor comments: Plasmids from this collection were made available to the research community and donated after the lab closed. Please note that the sequence provided by the depositing laboratory may be theoretical/predicted or based on Sanger sequencing results. There may be discrepancies between sequencing results obtained by Addgene and the depositor sequence. If an Addgene verified sequence is not available, please contact before placing your order to request that our lab fully sequence the plasmid.
How to cite: pAc5.1B-EGFP-DmNot3_1-246_I was a gift from Elisa Izaurralde (Addgene plasmid # 146609 ; http://n2t.net/addgene:146609 ; RRID:Addgene_146609)
